Addgene plasmid #199445: pCA14-pHR-SFFV-GFP-RPA43
Purpose: Expression of GFP-RPA43 in mammalian cells
Depositing lab: Baohui Chen. Depositing organization: Zhejiang University School of Medicine. Publication: Real-time imaging of RNA polymerase I activity in living human cells. Fu Y, Liu Y, Wen T, Fang J, Chen Y, Zhou Z, Gu X, Wu H, Sheng J, Xu Z, Zou W, Chen B. J Cell Biol. 2023 Jan 2;222(1):e202202110. doi: 10.1083/jcb.202202110. Epub 2022 Oct 25. PubMed 36282216.
Backbone
  Vector backbone: pHR
  Vector type: Mammalian Expression, Lentiviral
Growth in bacteria
  Bacterial resistance: Ampicillin, 100 μg/mL
  Growth temperature: 37°C
  Growth strain: NEB Stable
  Copy number: High Copy
Gene/Insert
  Gene/Insert name: RPA43
  Species: H. sapiens (human)
  Entrez Gene: POLR1F (a.k.a. A43, RPA43, TWISTNB)
  Promoter: SFFV
  Tag / fusion protein: EGFP (N terminal on insert)
  Cloning method: Gibson Cloning
Terms and licenses: Academic/Nonprofit Terms; Industry Terms: Not Available to Industry
How to cite: pCA14-pHR-SFFV-GFP-RPA43 was a gift from Baohui Chen (Addgene plasmid # 199445 ; http://n2t.net/addgene:199445 ; RRID:Addgene_199445)
