[The description below was written by a language model from this plasmid's Addgene catalogue record and pLannotate feature annotations shown in this document.]
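Description:
pCA14-pHR-SFFV-GFP-RPA43 is a 10.8 kb HIV-1-based lentiviral transfer plasmid built on the pHR backbone for expressing a fluorescently tagged RNA polymerase I subunit in mammalian cells. It is propagated in E. coli as a high-copy plasmid through a ColE1/pUC-type origin and selected with ampicillin via the β-lactamase gene. The backbone also carries remnants typical of older pHR vectors, including fragments of tetracycline resistance, rop and bom sequences, and an SV40 promoter-driven gpt cassette with the SV40 small t intron and polyadenylation signal. The gpt coding sequence is annotated only as fragments, so the record does not establish that it is a functional marker.

The viral portion runs from a truncated 5' LTR through the Ψ packaging signal, a partial gag sequence, the Rev response element and the cPPT/CTS, to a self-inactivating ΔU3 3' LTR. These elements allow the genomic RNA to be packaged, exported in a Rev-dependent manner, and integrated efficiently when packaging and envelope functions are supplied in trans, while the U3 deletion silences LTR promoter activity after integration. Between them, the spleen focus-forming virus (SFFV) promoter drives a strong constitutive transcript encoding EGFP fused, through a short linker derived from cloning-site sequence, to the N terminus of human RPA43 (POLR1F, also called TWISTNB), assembled by Gibson cloning. A WPRE downstream of the fusion enhances transcript stability and expression. RPA43 is a Pol I component implicated in recruiting the enzyme to rDNA promoters. The construct was deposited with work on real-time imaging of Pol I activity in living human cells, so the GFP fusion presumably serves as a live-cell marker of Pol I, delivered by transfection or lentiviral transduction.
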