Features (pLannotate 1.2.2; 36 found; start..end, strand, type, name):
     38..106     +  CDS            nef (fragment): NEF_HV1Z2 - Experimental evidence at protein level: Swiss-Prot protein existence level 1. Extracellular Nef protein targets CD4(+) T-lymphocytes for apoptosis by interacting with CXCR4 surface receptors. From Human immunodeficiency virus type 1 group M subtype D (isolate Z2/CDC-Z34) (HIV-1).
    108..341     +  LTR            3' LTR (ΔU3): self-inactivating 3' long terminal repeat (LTR) from HIV-1
    366..384     -  promoter       SP6 promoter: promoter for bacteriophage SP6 RNA polymerase
    612..891     +  CDS            TcR (fragment): tetracycline efflux protein; tet; confers resistance to tetracycline
    892..940     -  misc_feature   bom (fragment): basis of mobility region from pBR322
   1042..1077    -  CDS            rop (fragment): Rop protein, which maintains plasmids at low copy number; rop
   1172..1276    +  promoter       AmpR promoter: bla
   1277..2137    +  CDS            AmpR: β-lactamase; bla; confers resistance to ampicillin, carbenicillin, and related antibiotics
   2308..2896    +  rep_origin     ori: high-copy-number ColE1/pMB1/pBR322/pUC origin of replication
   3079..3135    +  CDS            lacI (fragment): lac repressor; lacI; The lac repressor binds to the lac operator to inhibit transcription in E. coli. This inhibition can be relieved by adding lactose or isopropyl-β-D-thiogalactopyranoside (IPTG).
   3142..3471    +  promoter       SV40 promoter: SV40 enhancer and early promoter
   3671..3790    +  CDS            gpt (fragment): XGPT_ECOLI - Also known as gpp, gxu. Experimental evidence at protein level: Swiss-Prot protein existence level 1. Purine salvage pathway enzyme that catalyzes the transfer of the ribosyl-5-phosphate group from 5-phospho-alpha-D-ribose 1- diphosphate (PRPP) to the N9 position of the 6-oxopurines guanine and xanthine to form the corresponding ribonucleotides GMP (guanosine 5'- monophosphate) and XMP (xanthosine 5'-monophosphate), with the release of PPi. To a lesser extent, also acts on hypoxanthine (PubMed:9100006, PubMed:3886014). Does not ribophosphorylate adenine (PubMed:3886014). From Esch
   3790..4125    +  CDS            gpt (fragment): XGPT_ECOLI - Also known as gpp, gxu. Experimental evidence at protein level: Swiss-Prot protein existence level 1. Purine salvage pathway enzyme that catalyzes the transfer of the ribosyl-5-phosphate group from 5-phospho-alpha-D-ribose 1- diphosphate (PRPP) to the N9 position of the 6-oxopurines guanine and xanthine to form the corresponding ribonucleotides GMP (guanosine 5'- monophosphate) and XMP (xanthosine 5'-monophosphate), with the release of PPi. To a lesser extent, also acts on hypoxanthine (PubMed:9100006, PubMed:3886014). Does not ribophosphorylate adenine (PubMed:3886014). From Esch
   4220..4525    +  CDS            frsA (fragment): FRSA_ECOLI - Also known as yafA. Experimental evidence at protein level: Swiss-Prot protein existence level 1. Catalyzes the hydrolysis of esters (PubMed:15808744). Displays esterase activity toward pNP-butyrate (PubMed:15808744). May stimulate mixed-acid fermentation by acting as a fermentation/respiration switch that down-regulates respiration and up- regulates fermentation rates (PubMed:15169777). From Escherichia coli (strain K12).
   4529..4603    +  CDS            small t antigen (fragment): SV40 (simian virus 40) small t antigen
   4605..4670    +  intron         small t intron: SV40 (simian virus 40) small t antigen intron
   4800..4820    +  CDS            SV40 NLS: nuclear localization signal of SV40 (simian virus 40) large T antigen
   5139..5222    +  CDS            large T antigen (fragment): large T antigen from SV40 (simian virus 40)
   5245..5379    +  polyA_signal   SV40 poly(A) signal: SV40 polyadenylation signal
   5546..5875    +  CDS            nef (fragment): NEF_HV1BR - Experimental evidence at protein level: Swiss-Prot protein existence level 1. Extracellular Nef protein targets CD4(+) T-lymphocytes for apoptosis by interacting with CXCR4 surface receptors (PubMed:14990729). From Human immunodeficiency virus type 1 group M subtype B (isolate BRU/LAI) (HIV-1).
   5923..6180    +  LTR            5' LTR (truncated): truncated 5' long terminal repeat (LTR) from HIV-1
   6227..6352    +  misc_feature   HIV-1 Ψ: packaging signal of human immunodeficiency virus type 1
   6336..6674    +  CDS            HIV-1 gag (fragment): gag protein from human immunodeficiency virus 1; gag
   6849..7082    +  misc_feature   RRE: The Rev response element (RRE) of HIV-1 allows for Rev-dependent mRNA export from the nucleus to the cytoplasm.
   7459..7559    +  CDS            Rev (fragment): human immunodeficiency virus 1 (HIV-1) Rev protein; rev; enhances nuclear export of unspliced and incompletely spliced viral mRNAs
   7596..7713    +  misc_feature   cPPT/CTS: central polypurine tract and central termination sequence of HIV-1
   7750..7782    -  misc_feature   MCS (fragment): pBluescript multiple cloning site
   7866..8273    +  promoter       SFFV promoter: spleen focus-forming virus long terminal repeat (LTR) promoter
   8326..8347    +  misc_feature   MCS (fragment): multiple cloning site
   8357..9073    +  CDS            EGFP: EGFP is a basic (constitutively fluorescent) green fluorescent protein published in 1996, derived from Aequorea victoria. It is reported to be a rapidly-maturing weak dimer with moderate acid sensitivity.
   9080..9099    +  misc_feature   MCS (fragment): multiple cloning site
   9101..10114   +  CDS            POLR1F: RPA43_HUMAN - Also known as TWISTNB Experimental evidence at protein level: Swiss-Prot protein existence level 1. DNA-dependent RNA polymerase catalyzes the transcription of DNA into RNA using the four ribonucleoside triphosphates as substrates. Component of RNA polymerase I which synthesizes ribosomal RNA precursors. Through its association with RRN3/TIF-IA may be involved in recruitment of Pol I to rDNA promoters. From Homo sapiens (Human).
  10128..10158   +  misc_feature   MCS (fragment): pUC18/19 multiple cloning site
  10159..10177   +  misc_feature   MCS (fragment): pBluescript multiple cloning site
  10177..10765   +  misc_feature   WPRE: woodchuck hepatitis virus posttranscriptional regulatory element
  10766..21      +  misc_feature   MCS (fragment) (across the origin): pBluescript multiple cloning site
>Addgene plasmid #199445 | pCA14-pHR-SFFV-GFP-RPA43 | addgene full sequence | sequence record 391921 | Addgene NGS Result
CGATACCGTCGACCTCGAGGGAATTAATTCGAGCTCGGTACCTTTAAGACCAATGACTTACAAGGCAGCT
GTAGATCTTAGCCACTTTTTAAAAGAAAAGGGGGGACTGGAAGGGCTAATTCACTCCCAACGAAGACAAG
ATCTGCTTTTTGCTTGTACTGGGTCTCTCTGGTTAGACCAGATCTGAGCCTGGGAGCTCTCTGGCTAACT
AGGGAACCCACTGCTTAAGCCTCAATAAAGCTTGCCTTGAGTGCTTCAAGTAGTGTGTGCCCGTCTGTTG
TGTGACTCTGGTAACTAGAGATCCCTCAGACCCTTTTAGTCAGTGTGGAAAATCTCTAGCAGCATCTAGA
ATTAATTCCGTGTATTCTATAGTGTCACCTAAATCGTATGTGTATGATACATAAGGTTATGTATTAATTG
TAGCCGCGTTCTAACGACAATATGTACAAGCCTAATTGTGTAGCATCTGGCTTACTGAAGCAGACCCTAT
CATCTCTCTCGTAAACTGCCGTCAGAGTCGGTTTGGTTGGACGAACCTTCTGAGTTTCTGGTAACGCCGT
CCCGCACCCGGAAATGGTCAGCGAACCAATCAGCAGGGTCATCGCTAGCCAGATCCTCTACGCCGGACGC
ATCGTGGCCGGCATCACCGGCGCCACAGGTGCGGTTGCTGGCGCCTATATCGCCGACATCACCGATGGGG
AAGATCGGGCTCGCCACTTCGGGCTCATGAGCGCTTGTTTCGGCGTGGGTATGGTGGCAGGCCCCGTGGC
CGGGGGACTGTTGGGCGCCATCTCCTTGCATGCACCATTCCTTGCGGCGGCGGTGCTCAACGGCCTCAAC
CTACTACTGGGCTGCTTCCTAATGCAGGAGTCGCATAAGGGAGAGCGTCGAATGGTGCACTCTCAGTACA
ATCTGCTCTGATGCCGCATAGTTAAGCCAGCCCCGACACCCGCCAACACCCGCTGACGCGCCCTGACGGG
CTTGTCTGCTCCCGGCATCCGCTTACAGACAAGCTGTGACCGTCTCCGGGAGCTGCATGTGTCAGAGGTT
TTCACCGTCATCACCGAAACGCGCGAGACGAAAGGGCCTCGTGATACGCCTATTTTTATAGGTTAATGTC
ATGATAATAATGGTTTCTTAGACGTCAGGTGGCACTTTTCGGGGAAATGTGCGCGGAACCCCTATTTGTT
TATTTTTCTAAATACATTCAAATATGTATCCGCTCATGAGACAATAACCCTGATAAATGCTTCAATAATA
TTGAAAAAGGAAGAGTATGAGTATTCAACATTTCCGTGTCGCCCTTATTCCCTTTTTTGCGGCATTTTGC
CTTCCTGTTTTTGCTCACCCAGAAACGCTGGTGAAAGTAAAAGATGCTGAAGATCAGTTGGGTGCACGAG
TGGGTTACATCGAACTGGATCTCAACAGCGGTAAGATCCTTGAGAGTTTTCGCCCCGAAGAACGTTTTCC
AATGATGAGCACTTTTAAAGTTCTGCTATGTGGCGCGGTATTATCCCGTATTGACGCCGGGCAAGAGCAA
CTCGGTCGCCGCATACACTATTCTCAGAATGACTTGGTTGAGTACTCACCAGTCACAGAAAAGCATCTTA
CGGATGGCATGACAGTAAGAGAATTATGCAGTGCTGCCATAACCATGAGTGATAACACTGCGGCCAACTT
ACTTCTGACAACGATCGGAGGACCGAAGGAGCTAACCGCTTTTTTGCACAACATGGGGGATCATGTAACT
CGCCTTGATCGTTGGGAACCGGAGCTGAATGAAGCCATACCAAACGACGAGCGTGACACCACGATGCCTG
TAGCAATGGCAACAACGTTGCGCAAACTATTAACTGGCGAACTACTTACTCTAGCTTCCCGGCAACAATT
AATAGACTGGATGGAGGCGGATAAAGTTGCAGGACCACTTCTGCGCTCGGCCCTTCCGGCTGGCTGGTTT
ATTGCTGATAAATCTGGAGCCGGTGAGCGTGGGTCTCGCGGTATCATTGCAGCACTGGGGCCAGATGGTA
AGCCCTCCCGTATCGTAGTTATCTACACGACGGGGAGTCAGGCAACTATGGATGAACGAAATAGACAGAT
CGCTGAGATAGGTGCCTCACTGATTAAGCATTGGTAACTGTCAGACCAAGTTTACTCATATATACTTTAG
ATTGATTTAAAACTTCATTTTTAATTTAAAAGGATCTAGGTGAAGATCCTTTTTGATAATCTCATGACCA
AAATCCCTTAACGTGAGTTTTCGTTCCACTGAGCGTCAGACCCCGTAGAAAAGATCAAAGGATCTTCTTG
AGATCCTTTTTTTCTGCGCGTAATCTGCTGCTTGCAAACAAAAAAACCACCGCTACCAGCGGTGGTTTGT
TTGCCGGATCAAGAGCTACCAACTCTTTTTCCGAAGGTAACTGGCTTCAGCAGAGCGCAGATACCAAATA
CTGTTCTTCTAGTGTAGCCGTAGTTAGGCCACCACTTCAAGAACTCTGTAGCACCGCCTACATACCTCGC
TCTGCTAATCCTGTTACCAGTGGCTGCTGCCAGTGGCGATAAGTCGTGTCTTACCGGGTTGGACTCAAGA
CGATAGTTACCGGATAAGGCGCAGCGGTCGGGCTGAACGGGGGGTTCGTGCACACAGCCCAGCTTGGAGC
GAACGACCTACACCGAACTGAGATACCTACAGCGTGAGCTATGAGAAAGCGCCACGCTTCCCGAAGGGAG
AAAGGCGGACAGGTATCCGGTAAGCGGCAGGGTCGGAACAGGAGAGCGCACGAGGGAGCTTCCAGGGGGA
AACGCCTGGTATCTTTATAGTCCTGTCGGGTTTCGCCACCTCTGACTTGAGCGTCGATTTTTGTGATGCT
CGTCAGGGGGGCGGAGCCTATGGAAAAACGCCAGCAACGCGGCCTTTTTACGGTTCCTGGCCTTTTGCTG
GCCTTTTGCTCACATGTTCTTTCCTGCGTTATCCCCTGATTCTGTGGATAACCGTATTACCGCCTTTGAG
TGAGCTGATACCGCTCGCCGCAGCCGAACGACCGAGCGCAGCGAGTCAGTGAGCGAGGAAGCGGAAGAGC
GCCCAATACGCAAACCGCCTCTCCCCGCGCGTTGGCCGATTCATTAATGCAGCTGTGGAATGTGTGTCAG
TTAGGGTGTGGAAAGTCCCCAGGCTCCCCAGCAGGCAGAAGTATGCAAAGCATGCATCTCAATTAGTCAG
CAACCAGGTGTGGAAAGTCCCCAGGCTCCCCAGCAGGCAGAAGTATGCAAAGCATGCATCTCAATTAGTC
AGCAACCATAGTCCCGCCCCTAACTCCGCCCATCCCGCCCCTAACTCCGCCCAGTTCCGCCCATTCTCCG
CCCCATGGCTGACTAATTTTTTTTATTTATGCAGAGGCCGAGGCCGCCTCGGCCTCTGAGCTATTCCAGA
AGTAGTGAGGAGGCTTTTTTGGAGGCCTAGGCTTTTGCAAAAAGCTTGGACACAAGACAGGCTTGCGAGA
TATGTTTGAGAATACCACTTTATCCCGCGTCAGGGAGAGGCAGTGCGTAAAAAGACGCGGACTCATGTGA
AATACTGGTTTTTAGTGCGCCAGATCTCTATAATCTCGCGCAACCTATTTTCCCCTCGAACACTTTTTAA
GCCGTAGATAAACAGGCTGGGACACTTCACATGAGCGAAAAATACATCGTCACCTGGGACATGTTGCAGA
TCCATGCACGTAAACTCGCAAGCCGACTGATGCCTTCTGAACAATGGAAAGGCATTATTGCCGTAAGCCG
TGGCGGTCTGTACCGGGTGCGTTACTGGCGCGTGAACTGGGTATTCGTCATGTCGATACCGTTTGTATTT
CCAGCTACGATCACGACAACCAGCGCGAGCTTAAAGTGCTGAAACGCGCAGAAGGCGATGGCGAAGGCTT
CATCGTTATTGATGACCTGGTGGATACCGGTGGTACTGCGGTTGCGATTCGTGAAATGTATCCAAAAGCG
CACTTTGTCACCATCTTCGCAAAACCGGCTGGTCGTCCGCTGGTTGATGACTATGTTGTTGATATCCCGC
AAGATACCTGGATTGAACAGCCGTGGGATATGGGCGTCGTATTCGTCCCGCCAATCTCCGGTCGCTAATC
TTTTCAACGCCTGGCACTGCCGGGCGTTGTTCTTTTTAACTTCAGGCGGGTTACAATAGTTTCCAGTAAG
TATTCTGGAGGCTGCATCCATGACACAGGCAAACCTGAGCGAAACCCTGTTCAAACCCCGCTTTAAACAT
CCTGAAACCTCGACGCTAGTCCGCCGCTTTAATCACGGCGCACAACCGCCTGTGCAGTCGGCCCTTGATG
GTAAAACCATCCCTCACTGGTATCGCATGATTAACCGTCTGATGTGGATCTGGCGCGGCATTGACCCACG
CGAAATCCTCGACGTCCAGGCACGTATTGTGATGAGCGATGCCGAACGTACCGACGATGATTTATACGAT
ACGGTGATTGGCTACCGTGGCGGCAACTGGATTTATGAGTGGGCCCCGGATCTTTGTGAAGGAACCTTAC
TTCTGTGGTGTGACATAATTGGACAAACTACCTACAGAGATTTAAAGCTCTAAGGTAAATATAAAATTTT
TAAGTGTATAATGTGTTAAACTACTGATTCTAATTGTTTGTGTATTTTAGATTCCAACCTATGGAACTGA
TGAATGGGAGCAGTGGTGGAATGCCTTTAATGAGGAAAACCTGTTTTGCTCAGAAGAAATGCCATCTAGT
GATGATGAGGCTACTGCTGACTCTCAACATTCTACTCCTCCAAAAAAGAAGAGAAAGGTAGAAGACCCCA
AGGACTTTCCTTCAGAATTGCTAAGTTTTTTGAGTCATGCTGTGTTTAGTAATAGAACTCTTGCTTGCTT
TGCTATTTACACCACAAAGGAAAAAGCTGCACTGCTATACAAGAAAATTATGGAAAAATATTCTGTAACC
TTTATAAGTAGGCATAACAGTTATAATCATAACATACTGTTTTTTCTTACTCCACACAGGCATAGAGTGT
CTGCTATTAATAACTATGCTCAAAAATTGTGTACCTTTAGCTTTTTAATTTGTAAAGGGGTTAATAAGGA
ATATTTGATGTATAGTGCCTTGACTAGAGATCATAATCAGCCATACCACATTTGTAGAGGTTTTACTTGC
TTTAAAAAACCTCCCACACCTCCCCCTGAACCTGAAACATAAAATGAATGCAATTGTTGTTGTTAACTTG
TTTATTGCAGCTTATAATGGTTACAAATAAAGCAATAGCATCACAAATTTCACAAATAAAGCATTTTTTT
CACTGCATTCTAGTTGTGGTTTGTCCAAACTCATCAATGTATCTTATCATGTCTGGATCAACTGGATAAC
TCAAGCTAACCAAAATCATCCCAAACTTCCCACCCCATACCCTATTACCACTGCCAATTACCTGTGGTTT
CATTTACTCTAAACCTGTGATTCCTCTGAATTATTTTCATTTTAAAGAAATTGTATTTGTTAAATATGTA
CTACAAACTTAGTAGTTGGAAGGGCTAATTCACTCCCAAAGAAGACAAGATATCCTTGATCTGTGGATCT
ACCACACACAAGGCTACTTCCCTGATTAGCAGAACTACACACCAGGGCCAGGGGTCAGATATCCACTGAC
CTTTGGATGGTGCTACAAGCTAGTACCAGTTGAGCCAGATAAGGTAGAAGAGGCCAATAAAGGAGAGAAC
ACCAGCTTGTTACACCCTGTGAGCCTGCATGGGATGGATGACCCGGAGAGAGAAGTGTTAGAGTGGAGGT
TTGACAGCCGCCTAGCATTTCATCACGTGGCCCGAGAGCTGCATCCGGAGTACTTCAAGAACTGCTGATA
TCGAGCTTGCTACAAGGGACTTTCCGCTGGGGACTTTCCAGGGAGGCGTGGCCTGGGCGGGACTGGGGAG
TGGCGAGCCCTCAGATCCTGCATATAAGCAGCTGCTTTTTGCCTGTACTGGGTCTCTCTGGTTAGACCAG
ATCTGAGCCTGGGAGCTCTCTGGCTAACTAGGGAACCCACTGCTTAAGCCTCAATAAAGCTTGCCTTGAG
TGCTTCAAGTAGTGTGTGCCCGTCTGTTGTGTGACTCTGGTAACTAGAGATCCCTCAGACCCTTTTAGTC
AGTGTGGAAAATCTCTAGCAGTGGCGCCCGAACAGGGACTTGAAAGCGAAAGGGAAACCAGAGGAGCTCT
CTCGACGCAGGACTCGGCTTGCTGAAGCGCGCACGGCAAGAGGCGAGGGGCGGCGACTGGTGAGTACGCC
AAAAATTTTGACTAGCGGAGGCTAGAAGGAGAGAGATGGGTGCGAGAGCGTCAGTATTAAGCGGGGGAGA
ATTAGATCGCGATGGGAAAAAATTCGGTTAAGGCCAGGGGGAAAGAAAAAATATAAATTAAAACATATAG
TATGGGCAAGCAGGGAGCTAGAACGATTCGCAGTTAATCCTGGCCTGTTAGAAACATCAGAAGGCTGTAG
ACAAATACTGGGACAGCTACAACCATCCCTTCAGACAGGATCAGAAGAACTTAGATCATTATATAATACA
GTAGCAACCCTCTATTGTGTGCATCAAAGGATAGAGATAAAAGACACCAAGGAAGCTTTAGACAAGATAG
AGGAAGAGCAAAACAAAAGTAAGACCACCGCACAGCAAGCGGCCGGCCGCTGATCTTCAGACCTGGAGGA
GGAGATATGAGGGACAATTGGAGAAGTGAATTATATAAATATAAAGTAGTAAAAATTGAACCATTAGGAG
TAGCACCCACCAAGGCAAAGAGAAGAGTGGTGCAGAGAGAAAAAAGAGCAGTGGGAATAGGAGCTTTGTT
CCTTGGGTTCTTGGGAGCAGCAGGAAGCACTATGGGCGCAGCGTCAATGACGCTGACGGTACAGGCCAGA
CAATTATTGTCTGGTATAGTGCAGCAGCAGAACAATTTGCTGAGGGCTATTGAGGCGCAACAGCATCTGT
TGCAACTCACAGTCTGGGGCATCAAGCAGCTCCAGGCAAGAATCCTGGCTGTGGAAAGATACCTAAAGGA
TCAACAGCTCCTGGGGATTTGGGGTTGCTCTGGAAAACTCATTTGCACCACTGCTGTGCCTTGGAATGCT
AGTTGGAGTAATAAATCTCTGGAACAGATTTGGAATCACACGACCTGGATGGAGTGGGACAGAGAAATTA
ACAATTACACAAGCTTAATACACTCCTTAATTGAAGAATCGCAAAACCAGCAAGAAAAGAATGAACAAGA
ATTATTGGAATTAGATAAATGGGCAAGTTTGTGGAATTGGTTTAACATAACAAATTGGCTGTGGTATATA
AAATTATTCATAATGATAGTAGGAGGCTTGGTAGGTTTAAGAATAGTTTTTGCTGTACTTTCTATAGTGA
ATAGAGTTAGGCAGGGATATTCACCATTATCGTTTCAGACCCACCTCCCAACCCCGAGGGGACCCGACAG
GCCCGAAGGAATAGAAGAAGAAGGTGGAGAGAGAGACAGAGACAGATCCATTCGATTAGTGAACGGATCT
CGACGGTATCGCCAAATGGCAGTATTCATCCACAATTTTAAAAGAAAAGGGGGGATTGGGGGGTACAGTG
CAGGGGAAAGAATAGTAGACATAATAGCAACAGACATACAAACTAAAGAATTACAAAAACAAATTACAAA
AATTCAAAATTTTCGGGTTTATTACAGGGACAGCAGAGATCCAGTTTGGATCGATAAGCTTGATATCGAA
TTCCTGCAGCCCCGATAAAATAAAAGATTTTATTTAGTCTCCAGAAAAAGGGGGGAATGAAAGACCCCAC
CTGTAGGTTTGGCAAGCTAGCTGCAGTAACGCCATTTTGCAAGGCATGGAAAAATACCAAACCAAGAATA
GAGAAGTTCAGATCAAGGGCGGGTACATGAAAATAGCTAACGTTGGGCCAAACAGGATATCTGCGGTGAG
CAGTTTCGGCCCCGGCCCGGGGCCAAGAACAGATGGTCACCGCAGTTTCGGCCCCGGCCCGAGGCCAAGA
ACAGATGGTCCCCAGATATGGCCCAACCCTCAGCAGTTTCTTAAGACCCATCAGATGTTTCCAGGCTCCC
CCAAGGACCTGAAATGACCCTGCGCCTTATTTGAATTAACCAATCAGCCTGCTTCTCGCTTCTGTTCGCG
CGCTTCTGCTTCCCGAGCTCTATAAAAGAGCTCACAACCCCTCACTCGGCGCGCCAGTCCTCCGACAGAC
TGAGTCGCCCGGGGGGGATCTGGAGCTCTCGAGAATTCTCACGCGTCTGCAGGATATCAAGCTTGCGGTA
CCGCGGGCCCGGGATCCGCCGCCACCATGGTGAGCAAGGGCGAGGAGCTGTTCACCGGGGTGGTGCCCAT
CCTGGTCGAGCTGGACGGCGACGTAAACGGCCACAAGTTCAGCGTGTCCGGCGAGGGCGAGGGCGATGCC
ACCTACGGCAAGCTGACCCTGAAGTTCATCTGCACCACCGGCAAGCTGCCCGTGCCCTGGCCCACCCTCG
TGACCACCCTGACCTACGGCGTGCAGTGCTTCAGCCGCTACCCCGACCACATGAAGCAGCACGACTTCTT
CAAGTCCGCCATGCCCGAAGGCTACGTCCAGGAGCGCACCATCTTCTTCAAGGACGACGGCAACTACAAG
ACCCGCGCCGAGGTGAAGTTCGAGGGCGACACCCTGGTGAACCGCATCGAGCTGAAGGGCATCGACTTCA
AGGAGGACGGCAACATCCTGGGGCACAAGCTGGAGTACAACTACAACAGCCACAACGTCTATATCATGGC
CGACAAGCAGAAGAACGGCATCAAGGTGAACTTCAAGATCCGCCACAACATCGAGGACGGCAGCGTGCAG
CTCGCCGACCACTACCAGCAGAACACCCCCATCGGCGACGGCCCCGTGCTGCTGCCCGACAACCACTACC
TGAGCACCCAGTCCGCCCTGAGCAAAGACCCCAACGAGAAGCGCGATCACATGGTCCTGCTGGAGTTCGT
GACCGCCGCCGGGATCACTCTCGGCATGGACGAGCTGTACAAGTTCGAATCCGGACTCAGATCTCGAGCC
ATGGCTGCAGGTTGCTCAGAGGCGCCGCGGCCAGCGGCGGCTTCTGATGGGTCTCTGGTAGGGCAGGCTG
GCGTCCTGCCTTGCCTAGAGTTGCCGACTTATGCCGCTGCTTGTGCGCTGGTGAACAGTCGCTACTCATG
CCTGGTGGCCGGGCCGCACCAAAGGCACATCGCGCTGTCGCCCCGCTACCTTAACAGGAAACGCACCGGC
ATTCGAGAACAGCTTGATGCGGAGCTCCTTCGCTATTCTGAGAGCCTTTTAGGTGTCCCTATTGCATATG
ATAACATCAAAGTTGTGGGAGAGCTTGGAGATATTTATGATGATCAAGGACACATTCATCTTAACATTGA
AGCCGATTTTGTTATTTTCTGCCCTGAACCAGGGCAGAAGCTTATGGGTATAGTTAATAAAGTGTCTTCT
AGCCACATTGGCTGTTTAGTACATGGGTGTTTCAATGCCTCCATTCCTAAACCTGAGCAGTTGTCAGCTG
AGCAGTGGCAAACCATGGAGATAAACATGGGTGATGAACTAGAATTTGAAGTATTTCGTTTAGACTCAGA
TGCTGCTGGAGTATTCTGCATTCGGGGAAAACTAAATATCACAAGTTTACAATTCAAGCGCTCTGAAGTT
TCTGAAGAAGTTACAGAAAATGGCACTGAGGAAGCTGCTAAAAAACCTAAAAAGAAGAAAAAGAAGAAAG
ACCCAGAGACATATGAAGTGGACAGTGGTACCACAAAGCTAGCAGATGATGCAGATGACACTCCAATGGA
AGAGTCAGCCCTGCAGAATACTAATAATGCGAATGGCATCTGGGAGGAGGAGCCAAAGAAAAAGAAGAAG
AAGAAAAAGCACCAGGAAGTTCAGGACCAGGACCCTGTTTTCCAAGGCAGTGACTCCAGTGGTTACCAAA
GTGACCATAAAAAGAAAAAAAAGAAAAGAAAACACAGTGAAGAGGCCGAATTTACCCCACCTTTGAAATG
CTCACCAAAAAGAAAAGGGAAAAGTAATTTTCTTTAGGCGGCCGCGACTCTAGAGTCGACCTGCAGGCAT
GCAAGCTTGATATCAAGCTTATCGATAATCAACCTCTGGATTACAAAATTTGTGAAAGATTGACTGGTAT
TCTTAACTATGTTGCTCCTTTTACGCTATGTGGATACGCTGCTTTAATGCCTTTGTATCATGCTATTGCT
TCCCGTATGGCTTTCATTTTCTCCTCCTTGTATAAATCCTGGTTGCTGTCTCTTTATGAGGAGTTGTGGC
CCGTTGTCAGGCAACGTGGCGTGGTGTGCACTGTGTTTGCTGACGCAACCCCCACTGGTTGGGGCATTGC
CACCACCTGTCAGCTCCTTTCCGGGACTTTCGCTTTCCCCCTCCCTATTGCCACGGCGGAACTCATCGCC
GCCTGCCTTGCCCGCTGCTGGACAGGGGCTCGGCTGTTGGGCACTGACAATTCCGTGGTGTTGTCGGGGA
AATCATCGTCCTTTCCTTGGCTGCTCGCCTGTGTTGCCACCTGGATTCTGCGCGGGACGTCCTTCTGCTA
CGTCCCTTCGGCCCTCAATCCAGCGGACCTTCCTTCCCGCGGCCTGCTGCCGGCTCTGCGGCCTCTTCCG
CGTCTTCGCCTTCGCCCTCAGACGAGTCGGATCTCCCTTTGGGCCGCCTCCCCGCAT
